Addgene plasmid #224184: AiP14497 - pAAV-AiE0961h_3xC2-minBG-SYFP2-P2A-3XFLAG-10aa-H2B-WPRE3-BGHpA (Alias: CN4497)
Purpose: AiE0961h_3xC2 is an enhancer sequence, designed to drive AAV-mediated transgene expression in striatal MSNs
Depositing lab: Allen Institute for Brain Science & Jonathan Ting. Depositing organization: Allen Institute. Publication: Enhancer AAV toolbox for accessing and perturbing striatal cell types and circuits. Hunker AC, Wirthlin ME, Gill G, Johansen NJ, Hooper M, Omstead V, Vargas S, Lerma MN, Taskin N, Weed N, Laird WD, Bishaw YM, Bendrick JL, Gore BB, Ben-Simon Y, Opitz-Araya X, Martinez RA, Way SW, Thyagarajan B, Otto S, Sanchez REA, Alexander JR, Amaya A, Amster A, Arbuckle J, Ayala A, Baker PM, Barcelli T, Barta S, Bertagnolli D, Bielstein C, Bishwakarma P, Bowlus J, Boyer G, Brouner K, Casian B, Casper T, Chakka AB, Chakrabarty R, Chong P, Clark M, Colbert K, Daniel S, Dawe T, Departee M, DiValentin P, Donadio NP, Dotson NI, Dwivedi D, Egdorf T, Fliss T, Gary A, Goldy J, Grasso C, Groce EL, Gudsnuk K, Han W, Haradon Z, Hastings S, Helback O, Ho WV, Huang C, Johnson T, Jones DL, Juneau Z, Kenney J, Leibly M, Li S, Liang E, Loeffler H, Lusk NA, Madigan Z, Malloy J, Malone J, McCue R, Melchor J, Mich JK, Moosman S, Morin E, Naidoo R, Newman D, Ngo K, Nguyen K, Oster AL, Ouellette B, Oyama AA, Pena N, Pham T, Phillips E, Pom C, Potekhina L, Ransford S, Ray PL, Reding M, Rette DF, Reynoldson C, Rimorin C, Sigler AR, Rocha DB, Ronellenfitch K, Ruiz A, Sawyer L, Sevigny JP, Shapovalova NV, Shepard N, Shulga L, Soliman S, Staats B, Taormina MJ, Tieu M, Wang Y, Wilkes J, Wood T, Zhou T, Williford A, Dee N, Mollenkopf T, Ng L, Esposito L, Kalmbach BE, Yao S, Ariza J, Collman F, Mufti S, Smith K, Waters J, Ersing I, Patrick M, Zeng H, Lein ES, Kojima Y, Horwitz G, Owen SF, Levi BP, Daigle TL, Tasic B, Bakken TE, Ting JT. Neuron. 2025 May 21;113(10):1507-1524.e17. doi: 10.1016/j.neuron.2025.04.035. PubMed 40403704.
Backbone
  Vector backbone: rAAV
  Vector type: AAV
Growth in bacteria
  Bacterial resistance: Ampicillin, 100 μg/mL
  Growth temperature: 30°C
  Growth strain: NEB Stable
  Copy number: High Copy
Gene/Insert
  Gene/Insert name: SYFP2-P2A-3XFLAG-10aa-H2B
  Species: Synthetic
  Cloning method: Restriction Enzyme; 5′ cloning site unknown (unknown if destroyed)
Terms and licenses: Academic/Nonprofit Terms; Industry Terms: Not Available to Industry
Depositor comments: Allen Institute plasmid alias: CN4497 . This work supported by NIH BRAIN Initiative grant UF1MH128339.
How to cite: AiP14497 - pAAV-AiE0961h_3xC2-minBG-SYFP2-P2A-3XFLAG-10aa-H2B-WPRE3-BGHpA (Alias: CN4497) was a gift from Allen Institute for Brain Science & Jonathan Ting (Addgene plasmid # 224184 ; http://n2t.net/addgene:224184 ; RRID:Addgene_224184)
