[The description below was written by a language model from this plasmid's Addgene catalogue record and pLannotate feature annotations shown in this document.]
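Description:
AiP14497 (alias CN4497) is a recombinant AAV transfer plasmid of about 5.6 kb from an enhancer-AAV toolbox for targeting striatal cell types. It is maintained in bacteria through a high-copy ColE1/pUC-type origin and an ampicillin resistance gene (β-lactamase with its own promoter). The backbone also contains an f1 phage origin and small remnants of the pBR322 bom and rop regions. AAV2 inverted terminal repeats flank the expression cassette and provide the cis signals for replication and packaging of the genome into AAV particles. The feature table annotates the right-hand ITR in full but detects only short fragments of the left one. The record lists a recombination-deficient growth strain, a common choice for repeat-containing ITR plasmids.

According to the construct name and stated purpose, expression is driven by AiE0961h_3xC2, an enhancer designed to direct transgene expression in striatal medium spiny neurons. The "3xC2" label suggests three copies of a core enhancer segment. The enhancer is paired with a minimal beta-globin promoter (minBG). Neither element is annotated in the feature table, but both presumably lie in the unannotated stretch upstream of the coding sequence. The synthetic payload is a bicistronic reporter. It encodes the monomeric yellow fluorescent protein SYFP2, then a P2A self-cleaving peptide, then human histone H2B carrying an N-terminal 3xFLAG tag joined by a 10-amino-acid linker. A single transcript should therefore yield free fluorescent protein that fills the cell and a separate epitope-tagged, chromatin-bound nuclear label. The nuclear label is suited to antibody detection or nuclei-based assays. A shortened WPRE (WPRE3) boosts transcript stability and expression, and a bovine growth hormone polyadenylation signal ends the cassette. The construct is used to make AAV that labels medium spiny neurons and to evaluate the specificity of the enhancer.
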