Features (pLannotate 1.2.2; 16 found; start..end, strand, type, name):
     12..39      +  repeat_region  AAV2 ITR (fragment): inverted terminal repeat of adeno-associated virus serotype 2 inverted
     68..95      +  repeat_region  AAV2 ITR (fragment): inverted terminal repeat of adeno-associated virus serotype 2 inverted
   1096..1812    +  CDS            SYFP2: SYFP2 is a basic (constitutively fluorescent) yellow fluorescent protein published in 2006, derived from Aequorea victoria. It is reported to be a very rapidly-maturing monomer with moderate acid sensitivity.
   1891..1956    +  CDS            3xFLAG: three tandem FLAG® epitope tags, followed by an enterokinase cleavage site
   1987..2364    +  CDS            H2B: human histone H2B; HIST1H2BJ
   2398..2555    +  misc_feature   WPRE (fragment): woodchuck hepatitis virus posttranscriptional regulatory element
   2561..2641    +  misc_feature   WPRE (fragment): woodchuck hepatitis virus posttranscriptional regulatory element
   2658..2769    +  polyA_signal   bGH poly(A) signal: bovine growth hormone polyadenylation signal
   2887..3027    +  repeat_region  AAV2 ITR: inverted terminal repeat of adeno-associated virus serotype 2 inverted
   3032..3083    -  misc_feature   bom (fragment): basis of mobility region from pBR322
   3102..3557    +  rep_origin     f1 ori (sequence partly withheld): f1 bacteriophage origin of replication; arrow indicates direction of (+) strand synthesis
   3558..3607    -  misc_feature   bom (fragment): basis of mobility region from pBR322
   3709..3744    -  CDS            rop (fragment): Rop protein, which maintains plasmids at low copy number; rop
   3839..3943    +  promoter       AmpR promoter: bla
   3944..4804    +  CDS            AmpR: β-lactamase; bla; confers resistance to ampicillin, carbenicillin, and related antibiotics
   4975..5563    +  rep_origin     ori: high-copy-number ColE1/pMB1/pBR322/pUC origin of replication
>Addgene plasmid #224184 | AiP14497 - pAAV-AiE0961h_3xC2-minBG-SYFP2-P2A-3XFLAG-10aa-H2B-WPRE3-BGHpA (Alias: CN4497) | addgene full sequence | sequence record 447012 | Addgene NGS Result
CCTGCAGGCAGCTGCGCGCTCGCTCGCTCACTGAGGCCGCCCGGGCGTCGGGCGACCTTTGGTCGCCCGG
CCTCAGTGAGCGAGCGAGCGCGCAGAGAGGGAGTGGCCAACTCCATCACTAGGGGTTCCTGCGGCCGCAC
GCGTCGTAAGTAAAACTTTCTTGAATAGGAACTTACAGTACTGATGAGAAAGACCCACAGGACTGTTCAT
GAATAAACATGAATGTGCCTATTGTTTCGTGCTGCACACAATCCTATTATAGAAAAATATTCAAATTATA
TAGATACTCTATTATAAAAGAAAACCTTATGTGACATGGGCTTATTTCAGGGCTCTGTCAAAACAGGGCT
GTCACTTTAATGTCAAAAAAGGGAGTGAATTTTCTGCATCTACCTACCCCACTCTTCCCGGCAATGGCTC
CTGTCATCCGTAAGTAAAACTTTCTTGAATAGGAACTTACAGTACTGATGAGAAAGACCCACAGGACTGT
TCATGAATAAACATGAATGTGCCTATTGTTTCGTGCTGCACACAATCCTATTATAGAAAAATATTCAAAT
TATATAGATACTCTATTATAAAAGAAAACCTTATGTGACATGGGCTTATTTCAGGGCTCTGTCAAAACAG
GGCTGTCACTTTAATGTCAAAAAAGGGAGTGAATTTTCTGCATCTACCTACCCCACTCTTCCCGGCAATG
GCTCCTGTCATCCGTAAGTAAAACTTTCTTGAATAGGAACTTACAGTACTGATGAGAAAGACCCACAGGA
CTGTTCATGAATAAACATGAATGTGCCTATTGTTTCGTGCTGCACACAATCCTATTATAGAAAAATATTC
AAATTATATAGATACTCTATTATAAAAGAAAACCTTATGTGACATGGGCTTATTTCAGGGCTCTGTCAAA
ACAGGGCTGTCACTTTAATGTCAAAAAAGGGAGTGAATTTTCTGCATCTACCTACCCCACTCTTCCCGGC
AATGGCTCCTGTCATCGAGCTCGGGCTGGGCATAAAAGTCAGGGCAGAGCCATCTATTGCTTACATTTGC
TTCTGGGATCCAGATCTTTCGAAGCTAGCGCTACCGGTCGCCACCATGGTCTCCAAGGGCGAGGAGCTGT
TCACCGGGGTGGTGCCCATCCTGGTCGAGCTGGACGGCGATGTCAACGGCCACAAGTTCAGCGTGTCCGG
CGAGGGCGAGGGCGATGCCACCTACGGCAAGCTGACCCTGAAGCTGATCTGCACCACCGGCAAGCTGCCC
GTGCCCTGGCCCACCCTCGTGACCACCCTGGGCTACGGCGTGCAGTGCTTCGCCCGCTACCCCGACCACA
TGAAGCAGCACGACTTCTTCAAGTCCGCCATGCCCGAAGGCTACGTCCAGGAGCGCACCATCTTCTTCAA
AGACGACGGCAACTACAAGACCCGCGCCGAGGTGAAGTTCGAGGGCGACACCCTGGTGAACCGCATCGAG
CTGAAGGGCATCGACTTCAAGGAGGACGGCAACATCCTGGGGCACAAGCTGGAGTACAACTACAACAGCC
ACAACGTCTATATCACCGCCGACAAGCAGAAGAACGGCATCAAGGCCAACTTCAAGATCCGCCACAACAT
CGAGGACGGCGGCGTGCAGCTCGCCGACCACTACCAGCAGAACACCCCCATCGGCGACGGCCCCGTGCTG
CTGCCCGACAACCACTACCTGAGCTACCAGTCCAAGCTGAGCAAAGACCCCAACGAGAAGCGCGATCACA
TGGTCCTGCTGGAGTTCGTGACCGCCGCCGGGATCACTCTCGGCATGGACGAGCTGTACAAGGGCTCTGG
TGCTACCAACTTCTCACTGTTGAAACAGGCAGGGGATGTAGAGGAGAATCCAGGGCCTGGTGCTAGTGGA
GACTACAAAGACCATGACGGAGATTATAAAGATCATGACATCGATTACAAGGATGACGATGACAAGTCCG
GACTCAGATCTGGAGGCTCCGGAGGCCCAGAGCCAGCGAAGTCTGCTCCCGCCCCGAAAAAGGGCTCCAA
GAAGGCGGTGACTAAGGCGCAGAAGAAAGGCGGCAAGAAGCGCAAGCGCAGCCGCAAGGAGAGCTATTCC
ATCTATGTGTATAAGGTTCTGAAGCAGGTCCACCCTGACACCGGCATTTCGTCCAAGGCCATGGGCATCA
TGAACTCGTTTGTGAACGACATTTTCGAGCGCATCGCAGGTGAGGCTTCCCGCCTGGCGCATTACAACAA
GCGCTCGACCATCACCTCCAGGGAGATCCAGACGGCCGTGCGCCTGCTGCTGCCTGGGGAGTTGGCCAAG
CACGCCGTGTCCGAGGGTACTAAGGCCATCACCAAGTACACCAGCGCTAAGTAATGAGGCGCGCCGCGGC
CGCGAATTCGATATCATAATCAACCTCTGGATTACAAAATTTGTGAAAGATTGACTGGTATTCTTAACTA
TGTTGCTCCTTTTACGCTATGTGGATACGCTGCTTTAATGCCTTTGTATCATGCTATTGCTTCCCGTATG
GCTTTCATTTTCTCCTCCTTGTATAAATCCTGGTTAGTTCTTGCCACGGCGGAACTCATCGCCGCCTGCC
TTGCCCGCTGCTGGACAGGGGCTCGGCTGTTGGGCACTGACAATTCCGTGGCTCGAGAGATCTTCGACTG
TGCCTTCTAGTTGCCAGCCATCTGTTGTTTGCCCCTCCCCCGTGCCTTCCTTGACCCTGGAAGGTGCCAC
TCCCACTGTCCTTTCCTAATAAAATGAGGAAATTGCATCGCATTGTCTGAGTAGGTGTCATTCTATTCTG
GGGGGTGGGGTGGGGCAGGACAGCAAGGGGGAGGATTGGGAAGACAATAGCAGGCATGAGATCTCACGTG
CGGACCGAGCGGCCGCAGGAACCCCTAGTGATGGAGTTGGCCACTCCCTCTCTGCGCGCTCGCTCGCTCA
CTGAGGCCGGGCGACCAAAGGTCGCCCGACGCCCGGGCTTTGCCCGGGCGGCCTCAGTGAGCGAGCGAGC
GCGCAGCTGCCTGCAGGGGCGCCTGATGCGGTATTTTCTCCTTACGCATCTGTGCGGTATTTCACACCGC
ATA
[95 nt withheld, positions 3084-3178]
T
[46 nt withheld, positions 3180-3225]
C
[141 nt withheld, positions 3227-3367]
CCTTTGACGTTGGAGTCCACGTTCTTT
[37 nt withheld, positions 3395-3431]
ACTCTATCTCGGGCTATTCTTTTGATTTATAAGGGATTTTGCCGATTTCGGTCTATTGGTTAAAAAATGA
GCTGATTTAACAAAAATTTAACGCGAATTTTAACAAAATATTAACGTTTACAATTTTATGGTGCACTCTC
AGTACAATCTGCTCTGATGCCGCATAGTTAAGCCAGCCCCGACACCCGCCAACACCCGCTGACGCGCCCT
GACGGGCTTGTCTGCTCCCGGCATCCGCTTACAGACAAGCTGTGACCGTCTCCGGGAGCTGCATGTGTCA
GAGGTTTTCACCGTCATCACCGAAACGCGCGAGACGAAAGGGCCTCGTGATACGCCTATTTTTATAGGTT
AATGTCATGATAATAATGGTTTCTTAGACGTCAGGTGGCACTTTTCGGGGAAATGTGCGCGGAACCCCTA
TTTGTTTATTTTTCTAAATACATTCAAATATGTATCCGCTCATGAGACAATAACCCTGATAAATGCTTCA
ATAATATTGAAAAAGGAAGAGTATGAGTATTCAACATTTCCGTGTCGCCCTTATTCCCTTTTTTGCGGCA
TTTTGCCTTCCTGTTTTTGCTCACCCAGAAACGCTGGTGAAAGTAAAAGATGCTGAAGATCAGTTGGGTG
CACGAGTGGGTTACATCGAACTGGATCTCAACAGCGGTAAGATCCTTGAGAGTTTTCGCCCCGAAGAACG
TTTTCCAATGATGAGCACTTTTAAAGTTCTGCTATGTGGCGCGGTATTATCCCGTATTGACGCCGGGCAA
GAGCAACTCGGTCGCCGCATACACTATTCTCAGAATGACTTGGTTGAGTACTCACCAGTCACAGAAAAGC
ATCTTACGGATGGCATGACAGTAAGAGAATTATGCAGTGCTGCCATAACCATGAGTGATAACACTGCGGC
CAACTTACTTCTGACAACGATCGGAGGACCGAAGGAGCTAACCGCTTTTTTGCACAACATGGGGGATCAT
GTAACTCGCCTTGATCGTTGGGAACCGGAGCTGAATGAAGCCATACCAAACGACGAGCGTGACACCACGA
TGCCTGTAGCAATGGCAACAACGTTGCGCAAACTATTAACTGGCGAACTACTTACTCTAGCTTCCCGGCA
ACAATTAATAGACTGGATGGAGGCGGATAAAGTTGCAGGACCACTTCTGCGCTCGGCCCTTCCGGCTGGC
TGGTTTATTGCTGATAAATCTGGAGCCGGTGAGCGTGGGTCTCGCGGTATCATTGCAGCACTGGGGCCAG
ATGGTAAGCCCTCCCGTATCGTAGTTATCTACACGACGGGGAGTCAGGCAACTATGGATGAACGAAATAG
ACAGATCGCTGAGATAGGTGCCTCACTGATTAAGCATTGGTAACTGTCAGACCAAGTTTACTCATATATA
CTTTAGATTGATTTAAAACTTCATTTTTAATTTAAAAGGATCTAGGTGAAGATCCTTTTTGATAATCTCA
TGACCAAAATCCCTTAACGTGAGTTTTCGTTCCACTGAGCGTCAGACCCCGTAGAAAAGATCAAAGGATC
TTCTTGAGATCCTTTTTTTCTGCGCGTAATCTGCTGCTTGCAAACAAAAAAACCACCGCTACCAGCGGTG
GTTTGTTTGCCGGATCAAGAGCTACCAACTCTTTTTCCGAAGGTAACTGGCTTCAGCAGAGCGCAGATAC
CAAATACTGTTCTTCTAGTGTAGCCGTAGTTAGGCCACCACTTCAAGAACTCTGTAGCACCGCCTACATA
CCTCGCTCTGCTAATCCTGTTACCAGTGGCTGCTGCCAGTGGCGATAAGTCGTGTCTTACCGGGTTGGAC
TCAAGACGATAGTTACCGGATAAGGCGCAGCGGTCGGGCTGAACGGGGGGTTCGTGCACACAGCCCAGCT
TGGAGCGAACGACCTACACCGAACTGAGATACCTACAGCGTGAGCTATGAGAAAGCGCCACGCTTCCCGA
AGGGAGAAAGGCGGACAGGTATCCGGTAAGCGGCAGGGTCGGAACAGGAGAGCGCACGAGGGAGCTTCCA
GGGGGAAACGCCTGGTATCTTTATAGTCCTGTCGGGTTTCGCCACCTCTGACTTGAGCGTCGATTTTTGT
GATGCTCGTCAGGGGGGCGGAGCCTATGGAAAAACGCCAGCAACGCGGCCTTTTTACGGTTCCTGGCCTT
TTGCTGGCCTTTTGCTCACATGT
